>Addgene plasmid #14205 | pAG303GAL-ccdB-EYFP | depositor full sequence | sequence record 7868 | Author sequence
TCGCGCGTTTCGGTGATGACGGTGAAAACCTCTGACACATGCAGCTCCCGGAGACGGTCACAGCTTGTCT
GTAAGCGGATGCCGGGAGCAGACAAGCCCGTCAGGGCGCGTCAGCGGGTGTTGGCGGGTGTCGGGGCTGG
CTTAACTATGCGGCATCAGAGCAGATTGTACTGAGAGTGCACCATAATTCCGTTTTAAGAGCTTGGTGAG
CGCTAGGAGTCACTGCCAGGTATCGTTTGAACACGGCATTAGTCAGGGAAGTCATAACACAGTCCTTTCC
CGCAATTTTCTTTTTCTATTACTCTTGGCCTCCTCTAGTACACTCTATATTTTTTTATGCCTCGGTAATG
ATTTTCATTTTTTTTTTTCCACCTAGCGGATGACTCTTTTTTTTTCTTAGCGATTGGCATTATCACATAA
TGAATTATACATTATATAAAGTAATGTGATTTCTTCGAAGAATATACTAAAAAATGAGCAGGCAAGATAA
ACGAAGGCAAAGATGACAGAGCAGAAAGCCCTAGTAAAGCGTATTACAAATGAAACCAAGATTCAGATTG
CGATCTCTTTAAAGGGTGGTCCCCTAGCGATAGAGCACTCGATCTTCCCAGAAAAAGAGGCAGAAGCAGT
AGCAGAACAGGCCACACAATCGCAAGTGATTAACGTCCACACAGGTATAGGGTTTCTGGACCATATGATA
CATGCTCTGGCCAAGCATTCCGGCTGGTCGCTAATCGTTGAGTGCATTGGTGACTTACACATAGACGACC
ATCACACCACTGAAGACTGCGGGATTGCTCTCGGTCAAGCTTTTAAAGAGGCCCTACTGGCGCGTGGAGT
AAAAAGGTTTGGATCAGGATTTGCGCCTTTGGATGAGGCACTTTCCAGAGCGGTGGTAGATCTTTCGAAC
AGGCCGTACGCAGTTGTCGAACTTGGTTTGCAAAGGGAGAAAGTAGGAGATCTCTCTTGCGAGATGATCC
CGCATTTTCTTGAAAGCTTTGCAGAGGCTAGCAGAATTACCCTCCACGTTGATTGTCTGCGAGGCAAGAA
TGATCATCACCGTAGTGAGAGTGCGTTCAAGGCTCTTGCGGTTGCCATAAGAGAAGCCACCTCGCCCAAT
GGTACCAACGATGTTCCCTCCACCAAAGGTGTTCTTATGTAGTGACACCGATTATTTAAAGCTGCAGCAT
ACGATATATATACATGTGTATATATGTATACCTATGAATGTCAGTAAGTATGTATACGAACAGTATGATA
CTGAAGATGACAAGGTAATGCATCATTCTATACGTGTCATTCTGAACGAGGCGCGCTTTCCTTTTTTCTT
TTTGCTTTTTCTTTTTTTTTCTCTTGAACTCGACGGATCATATGCGGTGTGAAATACCGCACAGATGCGT
AAGGAGAAAATACCGCATCAGGAAATTGTAAACGTTAATATTTTGTTAAAATTCGCGTTAAATTTTTGTT
AAATCAGCTCATTTTTTAACCAATAGGCCGAAATCGGCAAAATCCCTTATAAATCAAAAGAATAGACCGA
GATAGGGT
[37 nt withheld, positions 1549-1585]
AAAGAACGTGGACTCCAACGTCAAAGG
[49 nt withheld, positions 1613-1661]
T
[91 nt withheld, positions 1663-1753]
G
[124 nt withheld, positions 1755-1878]
CGCGCCATTCGCCATTCAGGCTGCGCAACTGTTGGGAAGGGCGATCGGTGCGGGCCTCTTCGCTATTACG
CCAGCTGGCGAAGGGGGGATGTGCTGCAAGGCGATTAAGTTGGGTAACGCCAGGGTTTTCCCAGTCACGA
CGTTGTAAAACGACGGCCAGTGAATTGTAATACGACTCACTATAGGGCGAATTGGAGCTCTAGTACGGAT
TAGAAGCCGCCGAGCGGGCGACAGCCCTCCGACGGAAGACTCTCCTCCGTGCGTCCTCGTCTTCACCGGT
CGCGTTCCTGAAACGCAGATGTGCCTCGCGCCGCACTGCTCCGAACAATAAAGATTCTACAATACTAGCT
TTTATGGTTATGAAGAGGAAAAATTGGCAGTAACCTGGCCCCACAAACCTTCAAATTAACGAATCAAATT
AACAACCATAGGATGATAATGCGATTAGTTTTTTAGCCTTATTTCTGGGGTAATTAATCAGCGAAGCGAT
GATTTTTGATCTATTAACAGATATATAAATGGAAAAGCTGCATAACCACTTTAACTAATACTTTCAACAT
TTTCAGTTTGTATTACTTCTTATTCAAATGTCATAAAAGTATCAACAAAAAATTGTTAATATACCTCTAT
ACTTTAACGTCAAGGAGAAAAAACCCCGGATTCTAGAACTAGTGGATCCCCCATCACAAGTTTGTACAAA
AAAGCTGAACGAGAAACGTAAAATGATATAAATATCAATATATTAAATTAGATTTTGCATAAAAAACAGA
CTACATAATACTGTAAAACACAACATATCCAGTCACTATGGCGGCCGCATTAGGCACCCCAGGCTTTACA
CTTTATGCTTCCGGCTCGTATAATGTGTGGATTTTGAGTTAGGATCCGTCGAGATTTTCAGGAGCTAAGG
AAGCTAAAATGGAGAAAAAAATCACTGGATATACCACCGTTGATATATCCCAATGGCATCGTAAAGAACA
TTTTGAGGCATTTCAGTCAGTTGCTCAATGTACCTATAACCAGACCGTTCAGCTGGATATTACGGCCTTT
TTAAAGACCGTAAAGAAAAATAAGCACAAGTTTTATCCGGCCTTTATTCACATTCTTGCCCGCCTGATGA
ATGCTCATCCGGAATTCCGTATGGCAATGAAAGACGGTGAGCTGGTGATATGGGATAGTGTTCACCCTTG
TTACACCGTTTTCCATGAGCAAACTGAAACGTTTTCATCGCTCTGGAGTGAATACCACGACGATTTCCGG
CAGTTTCTACACATATATTCGCAAGATGTGGCGTGTTACGGTGAAAACCTGGCCTATTTCCCTAAAGGGT
TTATTGAGAATATGTTTTTCGTCTCAGCCAATCCCTGGGTGAGTTTCACCAGTTTTGATTTAAACGTGGC
CAATATGGACAACTTCTTCGCCCCCGTTTTCACCATGGGCAAATATTATACGCAAGGCGACAAGGTGCTG
ATGCCGCTGGCGATTCAGGTTCATCATGCCGTCTGTGATGGCTTCCATGTCGGCAGAATGCTTAATGAAT
TACAACAGTACTGCGATGAGTGGCAGGGCGGGGCGTAAACGCCGCGTGGATCCGGCTTACTAAAAGCCAG
ATAACAGTATGCGTATTTGCGCGCTGATTTTTGCGGTATAAGAATATATACTGATATGTATACCCGAAGT
ATGTCAAAAAGAGGTATGCTATGAAGCAGCGTATTACAGTGACAGTTGACAGCGACAGCTATCAGTTGCT
CAAGGCATATATGATGTCAATATCTCCGGTCTGGTAAGCACAACCATGCAGAATGAAGCCCGTCGTCTGC
GTGCCGAACGCTGGAAAGCGGAAAATCAGGAAGGGATGGCTGAGGTCGCCCGGTTTATTGAAATGAACGG
CTCTTTTGCTGACGAGAACAGGGGCTGGTGAAATGCAGTTTAAGGTTTACACCTATAAAAGAGAGAGCCG
TTATCGTCTGTTTGTGGATGTACAGAGTGATATTATTGACACGCCCGGGCGACGGATGGTGATCCCCCTG
GCCAGTGCACGTCTGCTGTCAGATAAAGTCTCCCGTGAACTTTACCCGGTGGTGCATATCGGGGATGAAA
GCTGGCGCATGATGACCACCGATATGGCCAGTGTGCCGGTCTCCGTTATCGGGGAAGAAGTGGCTGATCT
CAGCCACCGCGAAAATGACATCAAAAACGCCATTAACCTGATGTTCTGGGGAATATAAATGTCAGGCTCC
CTTATACACAGCCAGTCTGCAGGTCGACCATAGTGACTGGATATGTTGTGTTTTACAGTATTATGTAGTC
TGTTTTTTATGCAAAATCTAATTTAATATATTGATATTTATATCATTTTACGTTTCTCGTTCAGCTTTCT
TGTACAAAGTGGTGATGGGCTGCAGGAATTCGATATCAAGCTTAATGGTGAGCAAGGGCGAGGAGCTGTT
CACCGGGGTGGTGCCCATCCTGGTCGAGCTGGACGGCGACGTAAACGGCCACAAGTTCAGCGTGTCCGGC
GAGGGCGAGGGCGATGCCACCTACGGCAAGCTGACCCTGAAGTTCATCTGCACCACCGGCAAGCTGCCCG
TGCCCTGGCCCACCCTCGTGACCACCTTCGGCTACGGCCTGCAGTGCTTCGCCCGCTACCCCGACCACAT
GAAGCAGCACGACTTCTTCAAGTCCGCCATGCCCGAAGGCTACGTCCAGGAGCGCACCATCTTCTTCAAG
GACGACGGCAACTACAAGACCCGCGCCGAGGTGAAGTTCGAGGGCGACACCCTGGTGAACCGCATCGAGC
TGAAGGGCATCGACTTCAAGGAGGACGGCAACATCCTGGGGCACAAGCTGGAGTACAACTACAACAGCCA
CAACGTCTATATCATGGCCGACAAGCAGAAGAACGGCATCAAGGTGAACTTCAAGATCCGCCACAACATC
GAGGACGGCAGCGTGCAGCTCGCCGACCACTACCAGCAGAACACCCCCATCGGCGACGGCCCCGTGCTGC
TGCCCGACAACCACTACCTGAGCTACCAGTCCGCCCTGAGCAAAGACCCCAACGAGAAGCGCGATCACAT
GGTCCTGCTGGAGTTCGTGACCGCCGCCGGGATCACTCTCGGCATGGACGAGCTGTACAAGTAACTCGAG
TCATGTAATTAGTTATGTCACGCTTACATTCACGCCCTCCCCCCACATCCGCTCTAACCGAAAAGGAAGG
AGTTAGACAACCTGAAGTCTAGGTCCCTATTTATTTTTTTATAGTTATGTTAGTATTAAGAACGTTATTT
ATATTTCAAATTTTTCTTTTTTTTCTGTACAGACGCGTGTACGCATGTAACATTATACTGAAAACCTTGC
TTGAGAAGGTTTTGGGACGCTCGAAGGCTTTAATTTGCGGCCGGTACCCAGCTTTTGTTCCCTTTAGTGA
GGGTTAATTCCGAGCTTGGCGTAATCATGGTCATAGCTGTTTCCTGTGTGAAATTGTTATCCGCTCACAA
TTCCACACAACATAGGAGCCGGAAGCATAAAGTGTAAAGCCTGGGGTGCCTAATGAGTGAGGTAACTCAC
ATTAATTGCGTTGCGCTCACTGCCCGCTTTCCAGTCGGGAAACCTGTCGTGCCAGCTGCATTAATGAATC
GGCCAACGCGCGGGGAGAGGCGGTTTGCGTATTGGGCGCTCTTCCGCTTCCTCGCTCACTGACTCGCTGC
GCTCGGTCGTTCGGCTGCGGCGAGCGGTATCAGCTCACTCAAAGGCGGTAATACGGTTATCCACAGAATC
AGGGGATAACGCAGGAAAGAACATGTGAGCAAAAGGCCAGCAAAAGGCCAGGAACCGTAAAAAGGCCGCG
TTGCTGGCGTTTTTCCATAGGCTCGGCCCCCCTGACGAGCATCACAAAAATCGACGCTCAAGTCAGAGGT
GGCGAAACCCGACAGGACTATAAAGATACCAGGCGTTCCCCCCTGGAAGCTCCCTCGTGCGCTCTCCTGT
TCCGACCCTGCCGCTTACCGGATACCTGTCCGCCTTTCTCCCTTCGGGAAGCGTGGCGCTTTCTCAATGC
TCACGCTGTAGGTATCTCAGTTCGGTGTAGGTCGTTCGCTCCAAGCTGGGCTGTGTGCACGAACCCCCCG
TTCAGCCCGACCGCTGCGCCTTATCCGGTAACTATCGTCTTGAGTCCAACCCGGTAAGACACGACTTATC
GCCACTGGCAGCAGCCACTGGTAACAGGATTAGCAGAGCGAGGTATGTAGGCGGTGCTACAGAGTTCTTG
AAGTGGTGGCCTAACTACGGCTACACTAGAAGGACAGTATTTGGTATCTGCGCTCTGCTGAAGCCAGTTA
CCTTCGGAAAAAGAGTTGGTAGCTCTTGATCCGGCAAACAAACCACCGCTGGTAGCGGTGGTTTTTTTGT
TTGCAAGCAGCAGATTACGCGCAGAAAAAAAGGATCTCAAGAAGATCCTTTGATCTTTTCTACGGGGTCT
GACGCTCAGTGGAACGAAAACTCACGTTAAGGGATTTTGGTCATGAGATTATCAAAAAGGATCTTCACCT
AGATCCTTTTAAATTAAAAATGAAGTTTTAAATCAATCTAAAGTATATATGAGTAAACTTGGTCTGACAG
TTACCAATGCTTAATCAGTGAGGCACCTATCTCAGCGATCTGTCTATTTCGTTCATCCATAGTTGCCTGA
CTGCCCGTCGTGTAGATAACTACGATACGGGAGGGCTTACCATCTGGCCCCAGTGCTGCAATGATACCGC
GAGACCCACGCTCACCGGCTCCAGATTTATCAGCAATAAACCAGCCAGCCGGAAGGGCCGAGCGCAGAAG
TGGTCCTGCAACTTTATCCGCCTCCATCCAGTCTATTAATTGTTGCCGGGAAGCTAGAGTAAGTAGTTCG
CCAGTTAATAGTTTGCGCAACGTTGTTGCCATTGCTACAGGCATCGTGGTGTCACGCTCGTCGTTTGGTA
TGGCTTCATTCAGCTCCGGTTCCCAACGATCAAGGCGAGTTACATGATCCCCCATGTTGTGAAAAAAAGC
GGTTAGCTCCTTCGGTCCTCCGATCGTTGTCAGAAGTAAGTTGGCCGCAGTGTTATCACTCATGGTTATG
GCAGCACTGCATAATTCTCTTACTGTCATGCCATCCGTAAGATGCTTTTCTGTGACTGGTGAGTACTCAA
CCAAGTCATTCTGAGAATAGTGTATGCGGCGACCGAGTTGCTCTTGCCCGGCGTCAATACGGGATAATAC
CGCGCCACATAGCAGAACTTTAAAAGTGCTCATCATTGGAAAACGTTCTTCGGGGCGAAAACTCTCAAGG
ATCTTACCGCTGTTGAGATCCAGTTCGATGTAACCCACTCGTGCACCCAACTGATCTTCAGCATCTTTTA
CTTTCACCAGCGTTTCTGGGTGAGCAAAAACAGGAAGGCAAAATGCCGCAAAAAAGGGAATAAGGGCGAC
ACGGAAATGTTGAATACTCATACTCTTCCTTTTTCAATATTATTGAAGCATTTATCAGGGTTATTGTCTC
ATGAGCGGATACATATTTGAATGTATTTAGAAAAATAAACAAATAGGGGTTCCGCGCACATTTCCCCGAA
AAGTGCCACCTGACGTCTTATTATCATGACATTAACCTATAAAAATAGGCGTATCACGAGGCCCTTTCGT
C
Features (pLannotate 1.2.2; 30 found; start..end, strand, type, name):
    137..186     +  misc_feature   bom (fragment): basis of mobility region from pBR322
    191..265     -  CDS            MRM1 (fragment): MRM1_YEAST - Also known as PET56 From Saccharomyces cerevisiae (strain ATCC 204508 / S288c) (Baker's yeast).
    315..502     +  promoter       HIS3 promoter: S. cerevisiae HIS3
    503..1162    +  CDS            HIS3: imidazoleglycerol-phosphate dehydratase, required for histidine biosynthesis; S. cerevisiae HIS3; yeast auxotrophic marker
   1119..1412    +  CDS            YO201_YEAST (fragment): Protein uncertain: Swiss-Prot protein existence level 5. From Saccharomyces cerevisiae (strain ATCC 204508 / S288c) (Baker's yeast).
   1369..1422    +  misc_feature   bom (fragment): basis of mobility region from pBR322
   1423..1878    -  rep_origin     f1 ori (sequence partly withheld): f1 bacteriophage origin of replication; arrow indicates direction of (+) strand synthesis
   1886..2043    -  CDS            lacZα (fragment): LacZα fragment of β-galactosidase; lacZ fragment
   2046..2064    +  promoter       T7 promoter: promoter for bacteriophage T7 RNA polymerase
   2084..2525    +  promoter       GAL1 promoter: S. cerevisiae GAL1; inducible promoter, regulated by Gal4
   2540..2560    +  misc_feature   MCS (fragment): pBluescript multiple cloning site
   2564..2688    +  protein_bind   attR1: mutant version of attR; recombination site for the Gateway® LR reaction LR Clonase™
   2713..2743    +  promoter       lac UV5 promoter: E. coli lac promoter with an "up" mutation
   2767..2796    +  promoter       cat promoter (fragment): promoter of the E. coli cat gene encoding chloramphenicol acetyltransferase
   2797..3456    +  CDS            CmR: chloramphenicol acetyltransferase; cat; confers resistance to chloramphenicol
   3638..3796    +  CDS            ccdA (fragment): CCDA_ECO57 - Also known as H, letA. Experimental evidence at protein level: Swiss-Prot protein existence level 1. Antitoxin component of a type II toxin-antitoxin (TA) system which inhibits the post-segregational killing (PSK) of plasmid-free cells, also referred to as a plasmid addiction system. Binds to and blocks the activity of CcdB; will also remove bound CcdB protein from the CcdB-GyrA complex by forming a CcdA-CcdB complex, a process termed rejuvenation. Functions as a transcriptional corepressor for the ccdAB operon, repression also requires CcdB (By similarity). From Escherichia coli
   3801..4103    +  CDS            ccdB: CCDB_ECOLI - Also known as G, letB, letD. Experimental evidence at protein level: Swiss-Prot protein existence level 1. Toxic component of a type II toxin-antitoxin (TA) system, functioning in plasmid maintainence. Responsible for the post- segregational killing (PSK) of plasmid-free cells, also referred to as a plasmid addiction system. Half-life of over 2 hours. Cell killing by CcdB is accompanied by filamentation, defects in chromosome and plasmid segregation, defects in cell division, formation of anucleate cells, decreased DNA synthesis and plasmid loss. Interferes with the activity of DN
   4147..4271    -  protein_bind   attR2: mutant version of attR; recombination site for the Gateway® LR reaction LR Clonase™
   4275..4302    +  misc_feature   MCS (fragment): pBluescript multiple cloning site
   4303..5022    +  CDS            EYFP: enhanced YFP mammalian codon-optimized
   5029..5276    +  terminator     CYC1 terminator: S. cerevisiae CYC1; transcription terminator for CYC1
   5299..5317    -  promoter       T3 promoter: promoter for bacteriophage T3 RNA polymerase
   5362..5378    -  protein_bind   lac operator: The lac repressor binds to the lac operator to inhibit transcription in E. coli. This inhibition can be relieved by adding lactose or isopropyl-β-D-thiogalactopyranoside (IPTG). lac repressor encoded by lacI
   5386..5416    -  promoter       lac promoter: promoter for the E. coli lac operon
   5431..5452    -  protein_bind   CAP binding site: CAP binding activates transcription in the presence of cAMP. E. coli catabolite activator protein
   5465..5557    -  CDS            lacI (fragment): lac repressor; lacI; The lac repressor binds to the lac operator to inhibit transcription in E. coli. This inhibition can be relieved by adding lactose or isopropyl-β-D-thiogalactopyranoside (IPTG).
   5740..6328    -  rep_origin     ori: high-copy-number ColE1/pMB1/pBR322/pUC origin of replication
   6499..7359    -  CDS            AmpR: β-lactamase; bla; confers resistance to ampicillin, carbenicillin, and related antibiotics
   7360..7464    -  promoter       AmpR promoter: bla
   7549..35      +  CDS            rop (fragment) (across the origin): Rop protein, which maintains plasmids at low copy number; rop
