[The description below was written by a language model from this plasmid's Addgene catalogue record and pLannotate feature annotations shown in this document.]
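Description:
pAG303GAL-ccdB-EYFP is an empty Gateway destination vector for galactose-inducible expression of C-terminally EYFP-tagged proteins in Saccharomyces cerevisiae. It is built on the pRS303 backbone, and the depositor describes it as an integrating plasmid. Consistent with this, the feature table shows no yeast replication origin or centromere. The plasmid must therefore be inserted into the yeast genome to be maintained, with selection through the HIS3 auxotrophic marker and its native promoter. In E. coli it replicates from a high-copy ColE1/pUC-type origin and carries ampicillin resistance. An f1 origin and remnants of the pBluescript-derived lacZα/MCS region, flanked by T7 and T3 promoters, are also present.

The expression unit consists of the Gal4-regulated GAL1 promoter, a Gateway cassette bounded by attR1 and attR2, an EYFP coding sequence and the CYC1 terminator. The cassette contains a chloramphenicol resistance gene and the ccdB toxin gene. Because CcdB poisons ordinary E. coli strains, the unrecombined vector has to be propagated in a ccdB-tolerant strain, with chloramphenicol and ampicillin selecting for retention of the cassette. In an LR recombination reaction with an entry clone, the open reading frame of interest replaces the CmR/ccdB segment, and ccdB loss provides counterselection against parental plasmid in standard strains. An insert lacking a stop codon and placed in frame is then expressed as a fusion to the downstream EYFP.

The vector belongs to a suite of yeast Gateway plasmids designed for high-throughput genetic analysis. It suits stable, inducible expression of fluorescent fusions, for example to follow protein localisation or abundance. The deposited full sequence is provided as a reference only and may not match the physical plasmid exactly.
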