Addgene plasmid #14205: pAG303GAL-ccdB-EYFP
Purpose: (Empty Backbone)
Depositing lab: Susan Lindquist. Depositing organization: Whitehead Institute for Biomedical Research. Publication: A suite of Gateway cloning vectors for high-throughput genetic analysis in Saccharomyces cerevisiae. Alberti S, Gitler AD, Lindquist S. Yeast. 2007 Oct . 24(10):913-9. 10.1002/yea.1502 PubMed 17583893.
Backbone
  Vector backbone: pRS303
  Vector type: Yeast Expression ; Gateway Destination
  Selectable markers: HIS3
Growth in bacteria
  Bacterial resistance: Chloramphenicol and Ampicillin, 25 & 100 μg/mL
  Growth temperature: 37°C
  Growth strain: ccdB Survival
  Growth instructions: DB3.1, ccdB Survival
  Copy number: Unknown
Gene/Insert
  Gene/Insert name: None
  Tag / fusion protein: EYFP (C terminal on backbone)
  Cloning method: Gateway Cloning
  Sequencing primers: 5′ GAL1
Terms and licenses: Academic/Nonprofit Terms; Industry Terms: Not Available to Industry
Depositor comments: Type of plasmid: integrating. This plasmid contains the Gateway technology from Invitrogen; Invitrogen requires purchasing of Gateway Clonase for carrying out the Gateway recombinational cloning reaction http://www.invitrogen.com Please note that the full plasmid sequence is provided as a reference only, and may not match the exact sequence of the plasmid.
How to cite: pAG303GAL-ccdB-EYFP was a gift from Susan Lindquist (Addgene plasmid # 14205 ; http://n2t.net/addgene:14205 ; RRID:Addgene_14205)
