>Addgene plasmid #14205 | pAG303GAL-ccdB-EYFP | addgene partial sequence | sequence record 20580 | 14205 with pRS_marker
TTTTAGAGCTTGGTGAGCGCTAGGAGTCACTGCCAGGTATCGTTTGAACACGGCATTAGTCAGGGAAGTC
ATAACACAGTCCTTTCCCGCAATTTTCTTTTTCTATTACTCTTGGCCTCCTCTAGTACACTCTATATTTT
TTTATGCCTCGGTAATGATTTTCATTTTTTTTTTTCCACCTAGCGGATGACTCTTTTTTTTTCTTAGCGA
TTGGCATTATCACATAATGAATTATACATTATATAAAGTAATGTGATTTCTTCGAAGAATATACTAAAAA
ATGAGCAGGCAAGATAAACGAAGGCAAAGATGACAGAGCAGAAAGCCCTAGTAAAGCGTATTACAAATGA
AACCAAGATTCAGATTGCGATCTCTTTAAAGGGTGGTCCCCTAGCGATAGAGCACTCGATCTTCCCAGAA
AAAGAGGCAGAAGCAGTAGCAGAACAGGCCACACAATCGCAAGTGATTAACGTCCACACAGGTATAGGGT
TTCTGGACCATATGATACATGCTCTGGCCAAGCATTCCGGCTGGTCGCTAATCGTTGAGTGCATTGGTGA
CTTACACATAGACGACCATCACACCACTGAAGACTGCGGGATTGCTCTCGGTCAAGCTTTTAAAGAGGCC
CTAGGGGCCGTGCGTGGAGTAAAAAGGTTTGGATCAGGATTTGCGCCTTTGGATG
