>Addgene plasmid #14205 | pAG303GAL-ccdB-EYFP | addgene partial sequence | sequence record 20581 | 14205 with GW5
GTGTAAAGCCTGGGGGTGCCTAATGCGGCCGCCATAGTGACTGGATATGTTGTGTTTTACAGTATTATGT
AGTCTGTTTTTTATGCAAAATCTAATTTAATATATTGATATTTATATCATTTTACGTTTCTCGTTCAGCT
TTTTTGTACAAACTTGTGATGGGGGATCCACTAGTTCTAGAATCCGGGGTTTTTTCTCCTTGACGTTAAA
GTATAGAGGTATATTAACAATTTTTTGTTGATACTTTTATTACATTTGAATAAGAAGTAATACAAACCGA
AAATGTTGAAAGTATTAGTTAAAGTGGTTATGCAGTTTTTGCATTTATATATCTGTTAATAGATCAAAAA
TCATCGCTTCGCTGATTAATTACCCCAGAAATAAGGCTAAAAAACTAATCGCATTATCATCCTATGGTTG
TTAATTTGATTCGTTCATTTGAAGGTTTGTGGGGCCAGGTTACTGCCAATTTTTCCTCTTCATAACCATA
AAAGCTAGTATTGTAGAATCTTTATTGTTCGGAGCAGTGCGGCGCGAGGCACATCTGCGTTTCAGGAACG
CGACCGGTGAAGACGAGGACGCACGGAGGAGAGTCTTCCTTCGGAGGGCTGTCACCCGCTCGGCGGCTTC
TAATCCGTACTA
