>Addgene plasmid #14205 | pAG303GAL-ccdB-EYFP | addgene partial sequence | sequence record 20582 | 14205 with GW3
GTTATCGGGGAAGAGTGGCTGATCTCAGCCACCGCGAAAATGACATCAAAAACGCCATTAACCTGATGTT
CTGGGGAATATAAATGTCAGGCTCCCTTATACACAGCCAGTCTGCAGGTCGACCATAGTGACTGGATATG
TTGTGTTTTACAGTATTATGTAGTCTGTTTTTTATGCAAAATCTAATTTAATATATTGATATTTATATCA
TTTTACGTTTCTCGTTCAGCTTTCTTGTACAAAGTGGTGATGGGCTGCAGGAATTCGATATCAAGCTTAA
TGGTGAGCAAGGGCGAGGAGCTGTTCACCGGGGTGGTGCCCATCCTGGTCGAGCTGGACGGCGACGTAAA
CGGCCACAAGTTCAGCGTGTCCGGCGAGGGCGAGGGCGATGCCACCTACGGCAAGCTGACCCTGAAGTTC
ATCTGCACCACCGGCAAGCTGCCCGTGCCCTGGCCCACCCTCGTGACCACCTTCGGCTACGGCCTGCAGT
GCTTCGCCCGCTACCCCGACCACATGAAGCAGCACGACTTCTTCAAGTCCGCCATGCCCGAAGGCTACGT
CCAGGAGCGCACCATCTTCTTCAAGGACGACGGCAACTACAAGACCCGCGCCGAGGTGAAGTTCGAGGGC
GACACCCTGGTGAACCGCATCGAGCTGAAGGGCATCGACTTCAAGGAGGACGGCAACATC
